Addgene plasmid #214314: pET28_Caspase-4_W267N
Purpose: Protein overexpression in bacteria
Depositing lab: Jonathan Kagan. Depositing organization: Boston Children's Hospital. Publication: Structural insights into cytokine cleavage by inflammatory caspase-4. Devant P, Dong Y, Mintseris J, Ma W, Gygi SP, Wu H, Kagan JC. Nature. 2023 Dec;624(7991):451-459. doi: 10.1038/s41586-023-06751-9. Epub 2023 Nov 22. PubMed 37993712.
Backbone
  Vector backbone: pET28a
  Backbone size w/o insert (bp): 5400
  Vector type: Bacterial Expression
Growth in bacteria
  Bacterial resistance: Kanamycin, 50 μg/mL
  Growth temperature: 37°C
  Growth strain: DH5alpha
  Copy number: High Copy
Gene/Insert
  Gene/Insert name: CASP4 (alt name: Caspase-4 enzymatic domain)
  Species: H. sapiens (human)
  Mutation: W267N
  Entrez Gene: CASP4 (a.k.a. ICE(rel)II, ICEREL-II, ICH-2, Mih1, Mih1/TX, TX)
  Promoter: T7
  Tag / fusion protein: His-TEV (N terminal on insert)
  Cloning method: Restriction Enzyme; 5′ cloning site BamHI (not destroyed); 3′ cloning site EcoRI (not destroyed)
  Sequencing primers: 5′ T7-fwd; 3′ T7-term
Terms and licenses: Academic/Nonprofit Terms; Industry Terms: Not Available to Industry
How to cite: pET28_Caspase-4_W267N was a gift from Jonathan Kagan (Addgene plasmid # 214314 ; http://n2t.net/addgene:214314 ; RRID:Addgene_214314)
