[The description below was written by a language model from this plasmid's Addgene catalogue record and pLannotate feature annotations shown in this document.]
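Description:
pET28_Caspase-4_W267N is a bacterial expression plasmid built on the pET28a backbone for overproducing a mutant form of the human inflammatory caspase-4 (CASP4) enzymatic domain in E. coli. The sequenced plasmid is about 6.2 kb. It replicates from a ColE1/pBR322-type origin, accompanied by the rop gene and the bom mobility region, and is selected with kanamycin through an aminoglycoside phosphotransferase (KanR) cassette. An f1 phage origin is also present. The catalogue lists the plasmid as high copy, although rop normally moderates copy number in pBR322-derived backbones. Short matches annotated as tetracycline-resistance fragments, an AmpR promoter fragment and a hypothetical E. coli protein appear to be backbone remnants rather than functional elements.

The expression cassette follows the standard pET design: a T7 promoter followed by a lac operator, the T7 gene 10 ribosome binding site, the coding region and a T7 terminator, with a plasmid-borne lacI gene supplying repressor. Transcription therefore depends on a host supplying T7 RNA polymerase and is inducible with IPTG. The CASP4 fragment, cloned between BamHI and EcoRI sites, carries the W267N substitution and is preceded by an N-terminal His tag, the vector's thrombin site and a TEV protease cleavage site, allowing metal-affinity purification and subsequent tag removal. A His-tag fragment is also annotated downstream of the insert, corresponding to the optional C-terminal tag of pET28a; the record does not state whether it is translated. The stated purpose is protein overexpression in bacteria, and the associated work concerns structural analysis of cytokine cleavage by caspase-4. The record does not describe the specific functional effect of W267N.
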