Features (pLannotate 1.2.2; 22 found; start..end, strand, type, name):
     26..73      -  terminator     T7 terminator: transcription terminator for bacteriophage T7 RNA polymerase
     81..130     -  CDS            SET1 (fragment): solubility-enhancement tag derived from T7 phage gene 10B
    140..157     -  CDS            9xHis (fragment): 9xHis affinity tag
    201..1052    -  CDS            CASP4 (fragment): CASP4_HUMAN - Also known as ICH2 From Homo sapiens (Human).
   1059..1079    -  CDS            TEV site: tobacco etch virus (TEV) protease recognition and cleavage site
   1086..1103    -  CDS            thrombin site: thrombin recognition and cleavage site
   1114..1130    -  CDS            capTEV™ (fragment): composite tag for in vivo biotinylation, TEV protease cleavage, and 6xHis tagging
   1149..1171    -  RBS            RBS: efficient ribosome binding site from bacteriophage T7 gene 10 (Olins and Rangwala, 1989)
   1186..1210    -  protein_bind   lac operator: The lac repressor binds to the lac operator to inhibit transcription in E. coli. This inhibition can be relieved by adding lactose or isopropyl-β-D-thiogalactopyranoside (IPTG). lac repressor encoded by lacI
   1211..1229    -  promoter       T7 promoter: promoter for bacteriophage T7 RNA polymerase
   1251..1530    +  CDS            TcR (fragment): tetracycline efflux protein; tet; confers resistance to tetracycline
   1538..1615    +  promoter       lacI promoter: lacI
   1616..2698    +  CDS            lacI: lac repressor; lacI; The lac repressor binds to the lac operator to inhibit transcription in E. coli. This inhibition can be relieved by adding lactose or isopropyl-β-D-thiogalactopyranoside (IPTG).
   2711..2732    +  protein_bind   CAP binding site: CAP binding activates transcription in the presence of cAMP. E. coli catabolite activator protein
   2747..3038    +  CDS            TcR (fragment): tetracycline efflux protein; tet; confers resistance to tetracycline
   3110..3490    -  CDS            YPB1_ECOLX: Protein predicted: Swiss-Prot protein existence level 4. From Escherichia coli.
   3507..3698    +  CDS            rop: Rop protein, which maintains plasmids at low copy number; rop
   3800..3939    +  misc_feature   bom: basis of mobility region from pBR322
   4125..4713    -  rep_origin     ori: high-copy-number ColE1/pMB1/pBR322/pUC origin of replication
   4835..5650    +  CDS            KanR: aminoglycoside phosphotransferase; aph(3')-Ia; confers resistance to kanamycin in bacteria or G418 (Geneticin®) in eukaryotes
   5659..5716    -  promoter       AmpR promoter (fragment): bla
   5769..6197    -  rep_origin     f1 ori (sequence partly withheld): f1 bacteriophage origin of replication; arrow indicates direction of (+) strand synthesis
>Addgene plasmid #214314 | pET28_Caspase-4_W267N | addgene full sequence | sequence record 423168 | Addgene NGS Result
ATCCGGATATAGTTCCTCCTTTCAGCAAAAAACCCCTCAAGACCCGTTTAGAGGCCCCAAGGGGTTATGC
TAGTTATTGCTCAGCGGTGGCAGCAGCCAACTCAGCTTCCTTTCGGGCTTTGTTAGCAGCCGGATCTCAG
TGGTGGTGGTGGTGGTGCTCGAGTGCGGCCGCAAGCTTGTCGACGGAGCTCGAATTCTCAATTGCCAGGA
AAGAGGTAGAAATATCTTGTCATGGACAGTCGTTCTATGGTGGGCATTTGAGCTTTGGCCCTTGGAGTTT
CAAATGATTGCTGTACCTTCCGAAATACTTCCTCTAGGTGGCAGCACCAAGAATATTTCTGGAAGCATGT
GATGAGTTGTGTGATGAAGATAGAGCCCATTGTGCTGTCTCTCCAGGACACGTTGTGTGGCGTTGAAGAG
CAGAAAGCAATGAAGTCCTTCTCCACGTGGGTCTTGTAAACAGCATCTTCCTCCAGGTTCTCAGATGACT
GTGAAGAGGCCACTTCCAAGGATGCTGGAGAGTCTCTGACGTTCAGTTCCCCACGGTTTGCACCTCTGCA
GGCCTGGACAATGATGACCTTGGGTTTGTCCTTCAGACTGAGGCAGTTGCGGTTGTTGAATATCTGGAAG
ATGGTGTCATAAAGCAGCACATCTGGTTTTTTCTCATCATGCACAGTTCCGCAGATTCCCTCCAGGATGC
CATGAGACATGAGTACCAAGAATGTGCTGTCAGAGGACTTGTGCTCTGGTCTGGTAGCAAATGCCCTCAG
CGCTGACTCCATATCCCTGGCTGTCAGATTCTCTTCTACATCTACACTATAGTCCAGACCCTCAAGTAGC
TCCTTCATCCCTGTGATGTCAAAGTCAGCTCCATTCCTCGGAGGCAGATGGTCAAACTCTGTATTGCATA
TGATGAGAGCCAGGCGTGTGCGGTTGTTTCTCTCCTTTATTGGATAGATCTCTTCAGCTCTTTCTTTACA
TAGTCTCAGGAATTCTTCATGAGGACAAAGCTTGAGGGCATCTGTAGATTCTCCTGACTCAGGTGGTCCA
GCGGATCCGCCCTGAAAATACAGGTTTTCCATATGGCTGCCGCGCGGCACCAGGCCGCTGCTGTGATGAT
GATGATGATGGCTGCTGCCCATGGTATATCTCCTTCTTAAAGTTAAACAAAATTATTTCTAGAGGGGAAT
TGTTATCCGCTCACAATTCCCCTATAGTGAGTCGTATTAATTTCGCGGGATCGAGATCTCGATCCTCTAC
GCCGGACGCATCGTGGCCGGCATCACCGGCGCCACAGGTGCGGTTGCTGGCGCCTATATCGCCGACATCA
CCGATGGGGAAGATCGGGCTCGCCACTTCGGGCTCATGAGCGCTTGTTTCGGCGTGGGTATGGTGGCAGG
CCCCGTGGCCGGGGGACTGTTGGGCGCCATCTCCTTGCATGCACCATTCCTTGCGGCGGCGGTGCTCAAC
GGCCTCAACCTACTACTGGGCTGCTTCCTAATGCAGGAGTCGCATAAGGGAGAGCGTCGAGATCCCGGAC
ACCATCGAATGGCGCAAAACCTTTCGCGGTATGGCATGATAGCGCCCGGAAGAGAGTCAATTCAGGGTGG
TGAATGTGAAACCAGTAACGTTATACGATGTCGCAGAGTATGCCGGTGTCTCTTATCAGACCGTTTCCCG
CGTGGTGAACCAGGCCAGCCACGTTTCTGCGAAAACGCGGGAAAAAGTGGAAGCGGCGATGGCGGAGCTG
AATTACATTCCCAACCGCGTGGCACAACAACTGGCGGGCAAACAGTCGTTGCTGATTGGCGTTGCCACCT
CCAGTCTGGCCCTGCACGCGCCGTCGCAAATTGTCGCGGCGATTAAATCTCGCGCCGATCAACTGGGTGC
CAGCGTGGTGGTGTCGATGGTAGAACGAAGCGGCGTCGAAGCCTGTAAAGCGGCGGTGCACAATCTTCTC
GCGCAACGCGTCAGTGGGCTGATCATTAACTATCCGCTGGATGACCAGGATGCCATTGCTGTGGAAGCTG
CCTGCACTAATGTTCCGGCGTTATTTCTTGATGTCTCTGACCAGACACCCATCAACAGTATTATTTTCTC
CCATGAAGACGGTACGCGACTGGGCGTGGAGCATCTGGTCGCATTGGGTCACCAGCAAATCGCGCTGTTA
GCGGGCCCATTAAGTTCTGTCTCGGCGCGTCTGCGTCTGGCTGGCTGGCATAAATATCTCACTCGCAATC
AAATTCAGCCGATAGCGGAACGGGAAGGCGACTGGAGTGCCATGTCCGGTTTTCAACAAACCATGCAAAT
GCTGAATGAGGGCATCGTTCCCACTGCGATGCTGGTTGCCAACGATCAGATGGCGCTGGGCGCAATGCGC
GCCATTACCGAGTCCGGGCTGCGCGTTGGTGCGGATATCTCGGTAGTGGGATACGACGATACCGAAGACA
GCTCATGTTATATCCCGCCGTTAACCACCATCAAACAGGATTTTCGCCTGCTGGGGCAAACCAGCGTGGA
CCGCTTGCTGCAACTCTCTCAGGGCCAGGCGGTGAAGGGCAATCAGCTGTTGCCCGTCTCACTGGTGAAA
AGAAAAACCACCCTGGCGCCCAATACGCAAACCGCCTCTCCCCGCGCGTTGGCCGATTCATTAATGCAGC
TGGCACGACAGGTTTCCCGACTGGAAAGCGGGCAGTGAGCGCAACGCAATTAATGTAAGTTAGCTCACTC
ATTAGGCACCGGGATCTCGACCGATGCCCTTGAGAGCCTTCAACCCAGTCAGCTCCTTCCGGTGGGCGCG
GGGCATGACTATCGTCGCCGCACTTATGACTGTCTTCTTTATCATGCAACTCGTAGGACAGGTGCCGGCA
GCGCTCTGGGTCATTTTCGGCGAGGACCGCTTTCGCTGGAGCGCGACGATGATCGGCCTGTCGCTTGCGG
TATTCGGAATCTTGCACGCCCTCGCTCAAGCCTTCGTCACTGGTCCCGCCACCAAACGTTTCGGCGAGAA
GCAGGCCATTATCGCCGGCATGGCGGCCCCACGGGTGCGCATGATCGTGCTCCTGTCGTTGAGGACCCGG
CTAGGCTGGCGGGGTTGCCTTACTGGTTAGCAGAATGAATCACCGATACGCGAGCGAACGTGAAGCGACT
GCTGCTGCAAAACGTCTGCGACCTGAGCAACAACATGAATGGTCTTCGGTTTCCGTGTTTCGTAAAGTCT
GGAAACGCGGAAGTCAGCGCCCTGCACCATTATGTTCCGGATCTGCATCGCAGGATGCTGCTGGCTACCC
TGTGGAACACCTACATCTGTATTAACGAAGCGCTGGCATTGACCCTGAGTGATTTTTCTCTGGTCCCGCC
GCATCCATACCGCCAGTTGTTTACCCTCACAACGTTCCAGTAACCGGGCATGTTCATCATCAGTAACCCG
TATCGTGAGCATCCTCTCTCGTTTCATCGGTATCATTACCCCCATGAACAGAAATCCCCCTTACACGGAG
GCATCAGTGACCAAACAGGAAAAAACCGCCCTTAACATGGCCCGCTTTATCAGAAGCCAGACATTAACGC
TTCTGGAGAAACTCAACGAGCTGGACGCGGATGAACAGGCAGACATCTGTGAATCGCTTCACGACCACGC
TGATGAGCTTTACCGCAGCTGCCTCGCGCGTTTCGGTGATGACGGTGAAAACCTCTGACACATGCAGCTC
CCGGAGACGGTCACAGCTTGTCTGTAAGCGGATGCCGGGAGCAGACAAGCCCGTCAGGGCGCGTCAGCGG
GTGTTGGCGGGTGTCGGGGCGCAGCCATGACCCAGTCACGTAGCGATAGCGGAGTGTATACTGGCTTAAC
TATGCGGCATCAGAGCAGATTGTACTGAGAGTGCACCATTGCGGTGTGAAATACCGCACAGATGCGTAAG
GAGAAAATACCGCATCAGGCGCTCTTCCGCTTCCTCGCTCACTGACTCGCTGCGCTCGGTCGTTCGGCTG
CGGCGAGCGGTATCAGCTCACTCAAAGGCGGTAATACGGTTATCCACAGAATCAGGGGATAACGCAGGAA
AGAACATGTGAGCAAAAGGCCAGCAAAAGGCCAGGAACCGTAAAAAGGCCGCGTTGCTGGCGTTTTTCCA
TAGGCTCCGCCCCCCTGACGAGCATCACAAAAATCGACGCTCAAGTCAGAGGTGGCGAAACCCGACAGGA
CTATAAAGATACCAGGCGTTTCCCCCTGGAAGCTCCCTCGTGCGCTCTCCTGTTCCGACCCTGCCGCTTA
CCGGATACCTGTCCGCCTTTCTCCCTTCGGGAAGCGTGGCGCTTTCTCATAGCTCACGCTGTAGGTATCT
CAGTTCGGTGTAGGTCGTTCGCTCCAAGCTGGGCTGTGTGCACGAACCCCCCGTTCAGCCCGACCGCTGC
GCCTTATCCGGTAACTATCGTCTTGAGTCCAACCCGGTAAGACACGACTTATCGCCACTGGCAGCAGCCA
CTGGTAACAGGATTAGCAGAGCGAGGTATGTAGGCGGTGCTACAGAGTTCTTGAAGTGGTGGCCTAACTA
CGGCTACACTAGAAGGACAGTATTTGGTATCTGCGCTCTGCTGAAGCCAGTTACCTTCGGAAAAAGAGTT
GGTAGCTCTTGATCCGGCAAACAAACCACCGCTGGTAGCGGTGGTTTTTTTGTTTGCAAGCAGCAGATTA
CGCGCAGAAAAAAAGGATCTCAAGAAGATCCTTTGATCTTTTCTACGGGGTCTGACGCTCAGTGGAACGA
AAACTCACGTTAAGGGATTTTGGTCATGAACAATAAAACTGTCTGCTTACATAAACAGTAATACAAGGGG
TGTTATGAGCCATATTCAACGGGAAACGTCTTGCTCTAGGCCGCGATTAAATTCCAACATGGATGCTGAT
TTATATGGGTATAAATGGGCTCGCGATAATGTCGGGCAATCAGGTGCGACAATCTATCGATTGTATGGGA
AGCCCGATGCGCCAGAGTTGTTTCTGAAACATGGCAAAGGTAGCGTTGCCAATGATGTTACAGATGAGAT
GGTCAGACTAAACTGGCTGACGGAATTTATGCCTCTTCCGACCATCAAGCATTTTATCCGTACTCCTGAT
GATGCATGGTTACTCACCACTGCGATCCCCGGGAAAACAGCATTCCAGGTATTAGAAGAATATCCTGATT
CAGGTGAAAATATTGTTGATGCGCTGGCAGTGTTCCTGCGCCGGTTGCATTCGATTCCTGTTTGTAATTG
TCCTTTTAACAGCGATCGCGTATTTCGTCTCGCTCAGGCGCAATCACGAATGAATAACGGTTTGGTTGAT
GCGAGTGATTTTGATGACGAGCGTAATGGCTGGCCTGTTGAACAAGTCTGGAAAGAAATGCATAAACTTT
TGCCATTCTCACCGGATTCAGTCGTCACTCATGGTGATTTCTCACTTGATAACCTTATTTTTGACGAGGG
GAAATTAATAGGTTGTATTGATGTTGGACGAGTCGGAATCGCAGACCGATACCAGGATCTTGCCATCCTA
TGGAACTGCCTCGGTGAGTTTTCTCCTTCATTACAGAAACGGCTTTTTCAAAAATATGGTATTGATAATC
CTGATATGAATAAATTGCAGTTTCATTTGATGCTCGATGAGTTTTTCTAAGAATTAATTCATGAGCGGAT
ACATATTTGAATGTATTTAGAAAAATAAACAAATAGGGGTTCCGCGCACATTTCCCCGAAAAGTGCCACC
TAAATTGTAAGCGTTAATATTTTGTTAAAATTCGCGTTAAATTTTTGTTAAATCAGCTCATTTTTTAACC
AATAGGCCGAAATCGGCAAAATCCCTTATAAATCAAAAGAATAGACCGAGATAGGGT
[37 nt withheld, positions 5868-5904]
AAAGAACGTGGACTCCAACGTCAAAGG
[49 nt withheld, positions 5932-5980]
T
[91 nt withheld, positions 5982-6072]
G
[124 nt withheld, positions 6074-6197]
CCCATTCGCCA
